Addgene plasmid #86035: hFLT1 delta 754-763
Purpose: human VEGFR1 with a 10 amino acid deletion in EC close to TM domain
Depositing lab: Christie Thomas. Depositing organization: University of Iowa. Publication: Ectodomain cleavage of FLT1 regulates receptor activation and function and is not required for its downstream intracellular cleavage. Raikwar NS, Liu KZ, Thomas CP. Exp Cell Res. 2016 May 15;344(1):103-11. doi: 10.1016/j.yexcr.2016.03.020. Epub 2016 Mar 23. PubMed 27017929.
Backbone
  Vector backbone: pCMV6 Entry
  Backbone manufacturer: Origene
  Vector type: Mammalian Expression
Growth in bacteria
  Bacterial resistance: Kanamycin, 50 μg/mL
  Growth temperature: 37°C
  Growth strain: DH5alpha
  Copy number: High Copy
Gene/Insert
  Gene/Insert name: human Flt1 delta754-763 aa
  Species: H. sapiens (human)
  Insert size (bp): 4253
  Mutation: delta 754-763
  Entrez Gene: FLT1 (a.k.a. FLT, FLT-1, VEGFR-1, VEGFR1)
  Promoter: CMV
  Tag / fusion protein: FLAG (C terminal on backbone); HA (N terminal on backbone); Myc (C terminal on backbone)
  Cloning method: Unknown
  Sequencing primers: 5′ CMV-F; 3′ hGH-PA-R
Terms and licenses: Academic/Nonprofit Terms; Industry Terms: Not Available to Industry
How to cite: hFLT1 delta 754-763 was a gift from Christie Thomas (Addgene plasmid # 86035 ; http://n2t.net/addgene:86035 ; RRID:Addgene_86035)
