[The description below was written by a language model from this plasmid's Addgene catalogue record and pLannotate feature annotations shown in this document.]
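Description:
hFLT1 delta 754-763 is a mammalian expression plasmid built on the commercial pCMV6 Entry backbone. It encodes human FLT1 (VEGFR1) lacking ten amino acids, residues 754–763, in the extracellular region just outside the transmembrane domain. The full sequence record is about 8.9 kb. The FLT1 open reading frame is driven by the human cytomegalovirus immediate early enhancer and promoter, and a T7 promoter lies between the CMV promoter and the coding sequence. Transcripts are terminated by the human growth hormone polyadenylation signal. The catalogue lists backbone-derived C-terminal Myc and FLAG tags and an N-terminal HA tag. The feature table annotates only a FLAG-type epitope fragment downstream of the receptor coding sequence and does not separately call the Myc or HA epitopes.

The plasmid replicates in bacteria from a high-copy ColE1/pUC-type origin and is selected with kanamycin. Resistance comes from the Tn5 NeoR/KanR aminoglycoside phosphotransferase gene. This gene sits behind both a bacterial bla (AmpR) promoter and the SV40 enhancer/early promoter and is followed by the HSV TK polyadenylation signal, so the same marker should also allow G418 selection of transfected mammalian cells. An f1 origin is present, along with small remnants of M13 ori, lacZα, ble and bGH poly(A) sequences that appear to be backbone fragments.

The deposit is associated with work on FLT1 ectodomain cleavage and its relationship to receptor activation and downstream intracellular cleavage. This indicates that the juxtamembrane deletion mutant is meant for comparison with intact receptor in studies of proteolytic shedding of VEGFR1, although the record does not state the deletion's effect.
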