Features (pLannotate 1.2.2; 16 found; start..end, strand, type, name):
      1..25      +  rep_origin     M13 ori (fragment): M13 bacteriophage origin of replication; arrow indicates direction of (+) strand synthesis
     29..183     -  CDS            lacZα (fragment): LacZα fragment of β-galactosidase; lacZ fragment
    343..722     +  enhancer       CMV enhancer: human cytomegalovirus immediate early enhancer
    724..923     +  promoter       CMV promoter: human cytomegalovirus (CMV) immediate early promoter
    952..970     +  promoter       T7 promoter: promoter for bacteriophage T7 RNA polymerase
   1029..5039    +  CDS            FLT1: VGFR1_HUMAN - Also known as FLT, FRT, VEGFR1. Experimental evidence at protein level: Swiss-Prot protein existence level 1. [Isoform 7]: Has a truncated kinase domain; it increases phosphorylation of SRC at 'Tyr-418' by unknown means and promotes tumor cell invasion. From Homo sapiens (Human).
   5106..5130    +  CDS            3xFLAG (fragment): three tandem FLAG® epitope tags
   5176..5798    +  polyA_signal   hGH poly(A) signal: human growth hormone polyadenylation signal
   5947..6535    -  rep_origin     ori: high-copy-number ColE1/pMB1/pBR322/pUC origin of replication
   6757..6773    +  polyA_signal   bGH poly(A) signal (fragment): bovine growth hormone polyadenylation signal
   6864..6911    -  polyA_signal   HSV TK poly(A) signal: herpes simplex virus thymidine kinase polyadenylation signal (Cole and Stacy, 1985)
   6970..7122    -  CDS            ble (fragment): BLE_KLEPN - Experimental evidence at protein level: Swiss-Prot protein existence level 1. Binding protein with a strong affinity to the bleomycin family of antibiotics. Binds to CL990; an antimitotic-antibiotic compound. From Klebsiella pneumoniae.
   7143..7937    -  CDS            NeoR/KanR: aminoglycoside phosphotransferase from Tn5; aph(3')-II (or nptII); confers resistance to neomycin, kanamycin, and G418 (Geneticin®)
   7972..8329    -  promoter       SV40 promoter: SV40 enhancer and early promoter
   8331..8435    -  promoter       AmpR promoter: bla
   8462..8890    +  rep_origin     f1 ori (sequence partly withheld): f1 bacteriophage origin of replication; arrow indicates direction of (+) strand synthesis
>Addgene plasmid #86035 | hFLT1 delta 754-763 | addgene full sequence | sequence record 173906 | Addgene NGS Result
AACAAAATATTAACGCTTACAATTTCCATTCGCCATTCAGGCTGCGCAACTGTTGGGAAGGGCGATCGGT
GCGGGCCTCTTCGCTATTACGCCAGCTGGCGAAAGGGGGATGTGCTGCAAGGCGATTAAGTTGGGTAACG
CCAGGGTTTTCCCAGTCACGACGTTGTAAAACGACGGCCAGTGCCAAGCTGATCTATACATTGAATCAAT
ATTGGCAATTAGCCATATTAGTCATTGGTTATATAGCATAAATCAATATTGGCTATTGGCCATTGCATAC
GTTGTATCTATATCATAATATGTACATTTATATTGGCTCATGTCCAATATGACCGCCATGTTGACATTGA
TTATTGACTAGTTATTAATAGTAATCAATTACGGGGTCATTAGTTCATAGCCCATATATGGAGTTCCGCG
TTACATAACTTACGGTAAATGGCCCGCCTGGCTGACCGCCCAACGACCCCCGCCCATTGACGTCAATAAT
GACGTATGTTCCCATAGTAACGCCAATAGGGACTTTCCATTGACGTCAATGGGTGGAGTATTTACGGTAA
ACTGCCCACTTGGCAGTACATCAAGTGTATCATATGCCAAGTCCGCCCCCTATTGACGTCAATGACGGTA
AATGGCCCGCCTGGCATTATGCCCAGTACATGACCTTACGGGACTTTCCTACTTGGCAGTACATCTACGT
ATTAGTCATCGCTATTACCATGGTGATGCGGTTTTGGCAGTACACCAATGGGCGTGGATAGCGGTTTGAC
TCACGGGGATTTCCAAGTCTCCACCCCATTGACGTCAATGGGAGTTTGTTTTGGCACCAAAATCAACGGG
ACTTTCCAAAATGTCGTAATAACCCCGCCCCGTTGACGCAAATGGGCGGTAGGCGTGTACGGTGGGAGGT
CTATATAAGCAGAGCTCGTTTAGTGAACCGTCAGAATTTTGTAATACGACTCACTATAGGGCGGCCGGGA
ATTCGTCGACTGGATCCGGTACCGAGGAGATCTGCCGCCGCGATCGCCATGGTCAGCTACTGGGACACCG
GGGTCCTGCTGTGCGCGCTGCTCAGCTGTCTGCTTCTCACAGGATCTAGTTCAGGTTCAAAATTAAAATA
CCCATATGACGTCCCAGACTACGCTGATCCTGAACTGAGTTTAAAAGGCACCCAGCACATCATGCAAGCA
GGCCAGACACTGCATCTCCAATGCAGGGGGGAAGCAGCCCATAAATGGTCTTTGCCTGAAATGGTGAGTA
AGGAAAGCGAAAGGCTGAGCATAACTAAATCTGCCTGTGGAAGAAATGGCAAACAATTCTGCAGTACTTT
AACCTTGAACACAGCTCAAGCAAACCACACTGGCTTCTACAGCTGCAAATATCTAGCTGTACCTACTTCA
AAGAAGAAGGAAACAGAATCTGCAATCTATATATTTATTAGTGATACAGGTAGACCTTTCGTAGAGATGT
ACAGTGAAATCCCCGAAATTATACACATGACTGAAGGAAGGGAGCTCGTCATTCCCTGCCGGGTTACGTC
ACCTAACATCACTGTTACTTTAAAAAAGTTTCCACTTGACACTTTGATCCCTGATGGAAAACGCATAATC
TGGGACAGTAGAAAGGGCTTCATCATATCAAATGCAACGTACAAAGAAATAGGGCTTCTGACCTGTGAAG
CAACAGTCAATGGGCATTTGTATAAGACAAACTATCTCACACATCGACAAACCAATACAATCATAGATGT
CCAAATAAGCACACCACGCCCAGTCAAATTACTTAGAGGCCATACTCTTGTCCTCAATTGTACTGCTACC
ACTCCCTTGAACACGAGAGTTCAAATGACCTGGAGTTACCCTGATGAAAAAAATAAGAGAGCTTCCGTAA
GGCGACGAATTGACCAAAGCAATTCCCATGCCAACATATTCTACAGTGTTCTTACTATTGACAAAATGCA
GAACAAAGACAAAGGACTTTATACTTGTCGTGTAAGGAGTGGACCATCATTCAAATCTGTTAACACCTCA
GTGCATATATATGATAAAGCATTCATCACTGTGAAACATCGAAAACAGCAGGTGCTTGAAACCGTAGCTG
GCAAGCGGTCTTACCGGCTCTCTATGAAAGTGAAGGCATTTCCCTCGCCGGAAGTTGTATGGTTAAAAGA
TGGGTTACCTGCGACTGAGAAATCTGCTCGCTATTTGACTCGTGGCTACTCGTTAATTATCAAGGACGTA
ACTGAAGAGGATGCAGGGAATTATACAATCTTGCTGAGCATAAAACAGTCAAATGTGTTTAAAAACCTCA
CTGCCACTCTAATTGTCAATGTGAAACCCCAGATTTACGAAAAGGCCGTGTCATCGTTTCCAGACCCGGC
TCTCTACCCACTGGGCAGCAGACAAATCCTGACTTGTACCGCATATGGTATCCCTCAACCTACAATCAAG
TGGTTCTGGCACCCCTGTAACCATAATCATTCCGAAGCAAGGTGTGACTTTTGTTCCAATAATGAAGAGT
CCTTTATCCTGGATGCTGACAGCAACATGGGAAACAGAATTGAGAGCATCACTCAGCGCATGGCAATAAT
AGAAGGAAAGAATAAGATGGCTAGCACCTTGGTTGTGGCTGACTCTAGAATTTCTGGAATCTACATTTGC
ATAGCTTCCAATAAAGTTGGGACTGTGGGAAGAAACATAAGCTTTTATATCACAGATGTGCCAAATGGGT
TTCATGTTAACTTGGAAAAAATGCCGACGGAAGGAGAGGACCTGAAACTGTCTTGCACAGTTAACAAGTT
CTTATACAGAGACGTTACTTGGATTTTACTGCGGACAGTTAATAACAGAACAATGCACTACAGTATTAGC
AAGCAAAAAATGGCCATCACTAAGGAGCACTCCATCACTCTTAATCTTACCATCATGAATGTTTCCCTGC
AAGATTCAGGCACCTATGCCTGCAGAGCCAGGAATGTATACACAGGGGAAGAAATCCTCCAGAAGAAAGA
AATTACAATCAGAGATCAGGAAGCACCATACCTCCTGCGAAACCTCAGTGATCACACAGTGGCCATCAGC
AGTTCCACCACTTTAGACTGTCATGCTAATGGTGTCCCCGAGCCTCAGATCACTTGGTTTAAAAACAACC
ACAAAATACAACAAGAGCCTGGAATTATTTTAGGACCAGGAAGCAGCACGCTGTTTATTGAAAGAGTCAC
AGAAGAGGATGAAGGTGTCTATCACTGCAAAGCCACCAACCAGAAGGGCTCTGTGGAAAGTTCAGCATAC
CTCACTGTTCAAGGAACCTCGGACTGCACCTGTGTGGCTGCGACTCTCTTCTGGCTCCTATTAACCCTCT
TTATCCGAAAAATGAAAAGGTCTTCTTCTGAAATAAAGACTGACTACCTATCAATTATAATGGACCCAGA
TGAAGTTCCTTTGGATGAGCAGTGTGAGCGGCTCCCTTATGATGCCAGCAAGTGGGAGTTTGCCCGGGAG
AGACTTAAACTGGGCAAATCACTTGGAAGAGGGGCTTTTGGAAAAGTGGTTCAAGCATCAGCATTTGGCA
TTAAGAAATCACCTACGTGCCGGACTGTGGCTGTGAAAATGCTGAAAGAGGGGGCCACGGCCAGCGAGTA
CAAAGCTCTGATGACTGAGCTAAAAATCTTGACCCACATTGGCCACCATCTGAACGTGGTTAACCTGCTG
GGAGCCTGCACCAAGCAAGGAGGGCCTCTGATGGTGATTGTTGAATACTGCAAATATGGAAATCTCTCCA
ACTACCTCAAGAGCAAACGTGACTTATTTTTTCTCAACAAGGATGCAGCACTACACATGGAGCCTAAGAA
AGAAAAAATGGAGCCAGGCCTGGAACAAGGCAAGAAACCAAGACTAGATAGCGTCACCAGCAGCGAAAGC
TTTGCGAGCTCCGGCTTTCAGGAAGATAAAAGTCTGAGTGATGTTGAGGAAGAGGAGGATTCTGACGGTT
TCTACAAGGAGCCCATCACTATGGAAGATCTGATTTCTTACAGTTTTCAAGTGGCCAGAGGCATGGAGTT
CCTGTCTTCCAGAAAGTGCATTCATCGGGACCTGGCAGCGAGAAACATTCTTTTATCTGAGAACAACGTG
GTGAAGATTTGTGATTTTGGCCTTGCCCGGGATATTTATAAGAACCCCGATTATGTGAGAAAAGGAGATA
CTCGACTTCCTCTGAAATGGATGGCTCCCGAATCTATCTTTGACAAAATCTACAGCACCAAGAGCGACGT
GTGGTCTTACGGAGTATTGCTGTGGGAAATCTTCTCCTTAGGTGGGTCTCCATACCCAGGAGTACAAATG
GATGAGGACTTTTGCAGTCGCCTGAGGGAAGGCATGAGGATGAGAGCTCCTGAGTACTCTACTCCTGAAA
TCTATCAGATCATGCTGGACTGCTGGCACAGAGACCCAAAAGAAAGGCCAAGATTTGCAGAACTTGTGGA
AAAACTAGGTGATTTGCTTCAAGCAAATGTACAACAGGATGGTAAAGACTACATCCCAATCAATGCCATA
CTGACAGGAAATAGTGGGTTTACATACTCAACTCCTGCCTTCTCTGAGGACTTCTTCAAGGAAAGTATTT
CAGCTCCGAAGTTTAATTCAGGAAGCTCTGATGATGTCAGATATGTAAATGCTTTCAAGTTCATGAGCCT
GGAAAGAATCAAAACCTTTGAAGAACTTTTACCGAATGCCACCTCCATGTTTGATGACTACCAGGGCGAC
AGCAGCACTCTGTTGGCCTCTCCCATGCTGAAGCGCTTCACCTGGACTGACAGCAAACCCAAGGCCTCGC
TCAAGATTGACTTGAGAGTAACCAGTAAAAGTAAGGAGTCGGGGCTGTCTGATGTCAGCAGGCCCAGTTT
CTGCCATTCCAGCTGTGGGCACGTCAGCGAAGGCAAGCGCAGGTTCACCTACGACCACGCTGAGCTGGAA
AGGAAAATCGCGTGCTGCTCCCCGCCCCCAGACTACAACTCGGTGGTCCTGTACTCCACCCCACCCATCA
CGCGTACGCGGCCGCTCGAGCAGAAACTCATCTCAGAAGAGGATCTGGCAGCAAATGATATCCTGGATTA
CAAGGATGACGACGATAAGGTTTAAACGGCCGGCCGCGGTCATAGCTGTTTCCTGAACAGATCCCGGGTG
GCATCCCTGTGACCCCTCCCCAGTGCCTCTCCTGGCCCTGGAAGTTGCCACTCCAGTGCCCACCAGCCTT
GTCCTAATAAAATTAAGTTGCATCATTTTGTCTGACTAGGTGTCCTTCTATAATATTATGGGGTGGAGGG
GGGTGGTATGGAGCAAGGGGCAAGTTGGGAAGACAACCTGTAGGGCCTGCGGGGTCTATTGGGAACCAAG
CTGGAGTGCAGTGGCACAATCTTGGCTCACTGCAATCTCCGCCTCCTGGGTTCAAGCGATTCTCCTGCCT
CAGCCTCCCGAGTTGTTGGGATTCCAGGCATGCATGACCAGGCTCAGCTAATTTTTGTTTTTTTGGTAGA
GACGGGGTTTCACCATATTGGCCAGGCTGGTCTCCAACTCCTAATCTCAGGTGATCTACCCACCTTGGCC
TCCCAAATTGCTGGGATTACAGGCGTGAACCACTGCTCCCTTCCCTGTCCTTCTGATTTTAAAATAACTA
TACCAGCAGGAGGACGTCCAGACACAGCATAGGCTACCTGGCCATGCCCAACCGGTGGGACATTTGAGTT
GCTTGCTTGGCACTGTCCTCTCATGCGTTGGGTCCACTCAGTAGATGCCTGTTGAATTGGGTACGCGGCC
AGCGGCGAGCGGTATCAGCTCACTCAAAGGCGGTAATACGGTTATCCACAGAATCAGGGGATAACGCAGG
AAAGAACATGTGAGCAAAAGGCCAGCAAAAGGCCAGGAACCGTAAAAAGGCCGCGTTGCTGGCGTTTTTC
CATAGGCTCCGCCCCCCTGACGAGCATCACAAAAATCGACGCTCAAGTCAGAGGTGGCGAAACCCGACAG
GACTATAAAGATACCAGGCGTTTCCCCCTGGAAGCTCCCTCGTGCGCTCTCCTGTTCCGACCCTGCCGCT
TACCGGATACCTGTCCGCCTTTCTCCCTTCGGGAAGCGTGGCGCTTTCTCATAGCTCACGCTGTAGGTAT
CTCAGTTCGGTGTAGGTCGTTCGCTCCAAGCTGGGCTGTGTGCACGAACCCCCCGTTCAGCCCGACCGCT
GCGCCTTATCCGGTAACTATCGTCTTGAGTCCAACCCGGTAAGACACGACTTATCGCCACTGGCAGCAGC
CACTGGTAACAGGATTAGCAGAGCGAGGTATGTAGGCGGTGCTACAGAGTTCTTGAAGTGGTGGCCTAAC
TACGGCTACACTAGAAGAACAGTATTTGGTATCTGCGCTCTGCTGAAGCCAGTTACCTTCGGAAAAAGAG
TTGGTAGCTCTTGATCCGGCAAACAAACCACCGCTGGTAGCGGTGGTTTTTTTGTTTGCAAGCAGCAGAT
TACGCGCAGAAAAAAAGGATCTCAAGAAGATCCTTTGATCTTTTCTACGGGGTCTGACGCTCAGTGGAAC
GAAAACTCACGTTAAGGGATTTTGGTCATGAGATTATCAAAAAGGATCTTCACCTAGATCCTTTTAAATT
AAAAATGAAGTTTTAAATCAATCTAAAGTATATATGAGTAACCTGAGGCTATGGCAGGGCCTGCCGCCCC
GACGTTGGCTGCGAGCCCTGGGCCTTCACCCGAACTTGGGGGGTGGGGTGGGGAAAAGGAAGAAACGCGG
GCGTATTGGCCCCAATGGGGTCTCGGTGGGGTATCGACAGAGTGCCAGCCCTGGGACCGAACCCCGCGTT
TATGAACAAACGACCCAACACCGTGCGTTTTATTCTGTCTTTTTATTGCCGTCATAGCGCGGGTTCCTTC
CGGTATTGTCTCCTTCCGTGTTTCAGTTAGCCTCCCCCTAGGGTGGGCGAAGAACTCCAGCATGAGATCC
CCGCGCTGGAGGATCATCCAGCCGGCGTCCCGGAAAACGATTCCGAAGCCCAACCTTTCATAGAAGGCGG
CGGTGGAATCGAAATCTCGTGATGGCAGGTTGGGCGTCGCTTGGTCGGTCATTTCGAACCCCAGAGTCCC
GCTCAGAAGAACTCGTCAAGAAGGCGATAGAAGGCGATGCGCTGCGAATCGGGAGCGGCGATACCGTAAA
GCACGAGGAAGCGGTCAGCCCATTCGCCGCCAAGCTCTTCAGCAATATCACGGGTAGCCAACGCTATGTC
CTGATAGCGATCCGCCACACCCAGCCGGCCACAGTCGATGAATCCAGAAAAGCGGCCATTTTCCACCATG
ATATTCGGCAAGCAGGCATCGCCATGGGTCACGACGAGATCCTCGCCGTCGGGCATGCTCGCCTTGAGCC
TGGCGAACAGTTCGGCTGGCGCGAGCCCCTGATGCTCTTCGTCCAGATCATCCTGATCGACAAGACCGGC
TTCCATCCGAGTACGTGCTCGCTCGATGCGATGTTTCGCTTGGTGGTCGAATGGGCAGGTAGCCGGATCA
AGCGTATGCAGCCGCCGCATTGCATCAGCCATGATGGATACTTTCTCGGCAGGAGCAAGGTGAGATGACA
GGAGATCCTGCCCCGGCACTTCGCCCAATAGCAGCCAGTCCCTTCCCGCTTCAGTGACAACGTCGAGCAC
AGCTGCGCAAGGAACGCCCGTCGTGGCCAGCCACGATAGCCGCGCTGCCTCGTCTTGCAGTTCATTCAGG
GCACCGGACAGGTCGGTCTTGACAAAAAGAACCGGGCGCCCCTGCGCTGACAGCCGGAACACGGCGGCAT
CAGAGCAGCCGATTGTCTGTTGTGCCCAGTCATAGCCGAATAGCCTCTCCACCCAAGCGGCCGGAGAACC
TGCGTGCAATCCATCTTGTTCAATCATGCGAAACGATCCTCATCCTGTCTCTTGATCGATCTTTGCAAAA
GCCTAGGCCTCCAAAAAAGCCTCCTCACTACTTCTGGAATAGCTCAGAGGCCGAGGCGGCCTCGGCCTCT
GCATAAATAAAAAAAATTAGTCAGCCATGGGGCGGAGAATGGGCGGAACTGGGCGGAGTTAGGGGCGGGA
CTATGGGAGTTAGGGGCGGGACTATGGTTGCTGACTAATTGAGATGCATGCTTTGCATACTTCTGCCTGC
TGGGGAGCCTGGGGACTTTCCACACCTGGTTGCTGACTAATTGAGATGCATGCTTTGCATACTTCTGCCT
GCTGGGGAGCCTGGGGACTTTCCACACCCTAACTGACACACATTCCACAGCTGGTTCTTTCCGCCTCAGG
ACTCTTCCTTTTTCAATATTATTGAAGCATTTATCAGGGTTATTGTCTCATGAGCGGATACATATTTGAA
TGTATTTAGAAAAATAAACAAATAGGGGTTCCGCGCACATTTCCCCGAAAAGTGCCACCTG
[124 nt withheld, positions 8462-8585]
C
[91 nt withheld, positions 8587-8677]
A
[49 nt withheld, positions 8679-8727]
CCTTTGACGTTGGAGTCCACGTTCTTT
[37 nt withheld, positions 8755-8791]
ACCCTATCTCGGTCTATTCTTTTGATTTATAAGGGATTTTGCCGATTTCGGCCTATTGGTTAAAAAATGA
GCTGATTTAACAAAAATTTAACGCGAATTTT
